Addgene plasmid #50502: pCDNA HA FAK P712/715A
Depositing lab: Kenneth Yamada. Depositing organization: National Institute of Dental and Craniofacial Research (NIDCR).
Backbone
  Vector backbone: pCDNA HA
  Vector type: Mammalian Expression
Growth in bacteria
  Bacterial resistance: Ampicillin, 100 μg/mL
  Growth temperature: 37°C
  Growth strain: DH5alpha
  Copy number: High Copy
Gene/Insert
  Gene/Insert name: protein tyrosine kinase, mutated (alt names: FAK; PTK2)
  Species: M. musculus (mouse)
  Mutation: P712/715A
  Promoter: CMV
  Tag / fusion protein: HA (N terminal on backbone)
  Cloning method: Restriction Enzyme; 5′ cloning site BamHI (not destroyed); 3′ cloning site XbaI (not destroyed)
  Sequencing primers: 5′ pCDNA FW (TTAATACGACTCACTATAGGG)
Terms and licenses: Academic/Nonprofit Terms; Industry Terms: Not Available to Industry
Depositor comments: HA tag variant: TMYDVPDYA
How to cite: pCDNA HA FAK P712/715A was a gift from Kenneth Yamada (Addgene plasmid # 50502 ; http://n2t.net/addgene:50502 ; RRID:Addgene_50502)
