[The description below was written by a language model from this plasmid's Addgene catalogue record.]
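Description:
pCDNA HA FAK P712/715A is a mammalian expression plasmid built on a pCDNA HA backbone, a pcDNA-type vector modified to supply an N-terminal HA epitope tag. It is maintained in E. coli as a high-copy plasmid under ampicillin selection. The record does not list an origin of replication, a mammalian selection marker or polyadenylation signal, and no feature table is provided, so these backbone details cannot be confirmed here.

The insert is mouse focal adhesion kinase (FAK, also called PTK2), a non-receptor protein tyrosine kinase, cloned between BamHI and XbaI sites that both remain intact, so the coding region can be excised or transferred. Expression is driven by the CMV promoter, which gives strong constitutive transcription in most transfected mammalian cell lines. The protein is produced as a fusion with the backbone-encoded HA tag at its N terminus. The depositor notes that this is a variant form of the HA epitope rather than the canonical sequence, which may be relevant when choosing anti-HA reagents for detection or immunoprecipitation.

The FAK coding sequence carries the P712/715A mutation, replacing prolines 712 and 715 with alanines. From general knowledge of FAK, these residues lie in a C-terminal proline-rich motif that serves as a docking site for SH3 domain-containing partners such as p130Cas, so the substitution would be expected to disrupt that interaction. The record itself does not state the purpose of the mutation. The construct is suited to transient expression of tagged mutant FAK, typically for comparison with wild-type FAK in studies of adhesion signalling and cell migration.
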