>Addgene plasmid #50502 | pCDNA HA FAK P712/715A | addgene partial sequence | sequence record 78501 | cmv-fwd
GAGCTCTCTGGCTACTAGAGAACCCACTGCTTACTGGCTTATCGAAATTAATACGACTCACTATAGGGAG
ACCCAAGCTTGGTACCGAGCTCGGATCCACCATGTACGACGTTCCTGATTACGCTAGCCTCCCGAGATCC
GGTATGGCAGCTGCTTATCTTGACCCAAACTTGAATCACACACCAAGTTCGAGTACTAAGACTCACCTGG
GTACTGGCATGGAACGGTCCCCTGGTGCAATGGAACGAGTATTAAAGGTCTTTCATCATTTTGAAAGCAG
TAGTGAGCCAACCACCTGGGCCAGTATTATCAGGCATGGAGATGCTACTGATGTCAGGGGCATCATTCAG
AAGATAGTGGACAGTCACAAAGTAAAGCACGTGGCCTGCTATGGATTTCGCCTCAGTCACCTGCGATCGG
AGGAGGTGCACTGGCTGCACGTGGACATGGGTGTCTCCAGTGTGAGGGAGAAATATGAACTCGCCCACCC
ACCAGAGGAGTGGAAATATGAGTTGAGAATTCGTTACTTGCCAAAAGGATTTCTAAACCAGTTTACTGAA
GATAAGCCAACATTGAATTTCTTCTATCAACAGGTGAAGAGTGACTACATGCAAGAAATAGCTGATCAAG
TAGACCAAGAAATAGCTTTGAAGTTGGGTTGTTTGGAAATTAGGCGATCCTATTGGGAGATGAGGGGTAA
TGCCCTAGAGAAGAAGTCCAACTATGAAGTATTAGAAAAAGATGTTGGTTTAAAGCGATTTTTTCCTAAG
AGTTTACTGGATTCTGTCAAGGCCAAAACACTAAGAAAGCTGATCCAGCAAACATTCAGGCAGTTTGCCA
ACCTTAATAGAGAAGAAAGCATCCTGAAATTCTTTGA
