>Addgene plasmid #50502 | pCDNA HA FAK P712/715A | addgene partial sequence | sequence record 79828 | mFAK-F2 5'-CGTGAAGCCTTTTCAAGGAG-3'
AATGGGGAAGATTACCAATGCCTCCAAATTGTCCTCCCACCCTCTACAGCCTTATGACGAAATGTTGGGC
CTATGACCCCAGCAGGCGGCCCAGGTTTACTGAACTAAAAGCTCAGCTCAGCACAATCCTGGAGGAGGAG
AAGGTGCAGCAAGAAGAACGGATGAGGATGGAATCCAGAAGACAGGCTACCGTGTCCTGGGACTCTGGAG
GGTCTGATGAAGCAGCACCCAAGGCCAGCAGACCTGGTTATCCTAGCCCGAGATCCAGTGAAGGATTTTA
TCCCAGCCCACAGCACATGGTCCAGACCAATCACTACCAGGTCTCTGGCTACCCGGGTTCCCATGGAATC
CCAGCCATGGCTGGCAGCATTTACCAAGGTCAGGCATCTCTTCTGGACCAGACAGAATTGTGGAATCACA
GACCTCAGGAGATGTCCATGTGGCAGCCCAGTGTGGAGGATTCGGCAGCTTTGGACCTTCGAGGGATGGG
ACAGGTGCTTCCCCCTCACCTGATGGAAGAGCGGCTAATCCGACAGCAGCAGGAAATGGAAGAAGACCAG
CGCTGGCTGGAGAAGGAAGAGCGATTCCTGAAACCTGATGTGAGGCTCTCTCGAGGCAGCATCGACAGGG
AAGACGGGAGTTTTCAGGGTCCGACTGGAAACCAACACATCTATCAGCCTGTGGGGAAGCCAGATCCTGC
AGCTCCACCAAAGAAACCTCCTCGCCCTGGAGCACCTGGCCACCTAAGCAACCTGTCCAGCATCAGCAGC
CCTGCAGACAGCTACAATGAGGGTGTCAAGCTTCAGCCCCAGGAAATCAGCCCCCC
